>Addgene plasmid #62069 | pET28A-p53 (1-73) (P to A) | addgene partial sequence | sequence record 103273 | T7 5'-TAATACGACTCACTATAGGG-3'
CAGCAGCGGCCTGGTGCCGCGCGGCAGCCATATGGAAGAAGCCCAATCAGACGCCTCAGTTGAAGCCGCC
TTAAGCCAAGAAACCTTTTCAGATTTATGGAAATTACTCGCCGAAAATAATGTACTCTCCGCCCTCGCCT
CTCAAGCTATGGACGACTTAATGCTTTCAGCCGATGATATTGAACAATGGTTTACCGAAGATGCCGGAGC
CGATGAAGCCGCCCGTATGGCCGAAGCCGCCGCTGCTGTTTAACTCGAGCACCACCACCACCACCACTGA
GATCCGGCTGCTAACAAAGCCCGAAAGGAAGCTGAGTTGGCTGCTGCCACCGCTGAGCAATAACTAGCAT
AACCCCTTGGGGCCTCTAAACGGGTCTTGAGGGGTTTTTTGCTGAAAGGAGGAACTATATCCGGATTGGC
GAATGGG
[124 nt withheld, positions 428-551]
CGCCGGCTTTCCCCGTCAAGCTCTAAA
