>Addgene plasmid #62069 | pET28A-p53 (1-73) (P to A) | addgene partial sequence | sequence record 103274 | T7term 5'-GCTAGTTATTGCTCAGCGG-3'
GGCTTCGGCCATACGGGCGGCTTCATCGGCTCCGGCATCTTCGGTAAACCATTGTTCAATATCATCGGCT
GAAAGCATTAAGTCGTCCATAGCTTGAGAGGCGAGGGCGGAGAGTACATTATTTTCGGCGAGTAATTTCC
ATAAATCTGAAAAGGTTTCTTGGCTTAAGGCGGCTTCAACTGAGGCGTCTGATTGGGCTTCTTCCATATG
GCTGCCGCGCGGCACCAGGCCGCTGCTGTGATGATGATGATGATGGCTGCTGCCCATGGTATATCTCCTT
CTTAAAGTTAAACAAAATTATTTCTAGAGGGGAATTGTTATCCGCTCACAATTCCCCTATAGTGAGTCGT
ATTAATTTCGCGGGATCGAGATCTCGATCCTCTACGCCGGACGCATCGTGGCCGGCATCACCGGCGCCAC
AGGTGCGGTTGCTGGCGCCTATATCGCCGACATCACCGATGGGGAAGATCGGGCTCGCCACTTCGGGCTC
ATGAGCGCTTGTTTCGGCGTGGGTATGGTGGCAGGCCCCGTGGCCGGGGGACTGTTGGGCGCCATCTCCT
TGCATGCACCATTCCTTGCNGCGGCGGTGCTCAACGGCCTCAACCTACTACTGGGCTGCTTCCTAATGCA
NGAGTCGCATAAGGGAGAGCGTCGAGATCCCGGACACCATCGAATGGCGCAAAACCTTTCGCGGTAT
