[The description below was written by a language model from this plasmid's Addgene catalogue record.]
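Description:
pET28A-p53 (1-73) (P to A) is a bacterial expression plasmid built on the Novagen pET28A backbone, with a recorded total size of about 5.9 kb. It is selected with kanamycin and is listed as low copy. The record does not include a feature table, so the origin of replication and other backbone elements are not itemised. pET28-series vectors are generally maintained in a cloning strain such as the listed DH5alpha and moved into an E. coli host that supplies T7 RNA polymerase for protein production.

The insert is a 219 bp fragment of human TP53 encoding residues 1-73, the N-terminal transactivation domain (TAD), in which every proline has been changed to alanine. It was cloned between the NdeI and XhoI sites, both of which remain intact, and is transcribed from the T7 promoter. The backbone contributes an N-terminal His tag for affinity purification, and the depositor notes a thrombin cleavage site, which allows the tag to be removed from the purified protein.

The stated purpose is expression of this all-proline-to-alanine p53 TAD variant in E. coli. The associated publication concerns how disorder and residual helicity in p53 influence Mdm2 binding affinity and cellular signalling. This suggests the recombinant protein is meant for biophysical and binding comparisons with other p53 TAD forms, since removing prolines would be expected to alter the conformational behaviour of this intrinsically disordered region. The record does not detail specific assays.
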