Addgene plasmid #62069: pET28A-p53 (1-73) (P to A)
Purpose: Expression of human p53 (1-73) (all P to A) in e. coli
Depositing lab: Gary Daughdrill. Depositing organization: University of South Florida. Publication: Disorder and residual helicity alter p53-Mdm2 binding affinity and signaling in cells. Borcherds W, Theillet FX, Katzer A, Finzel A, Mishall KM, Powell AT, Wu H, Manieri W, Dieterich C, Selenko P, Loewer A, Daughdrill GW. Nat Chem Biol. 2014 Dec;10(12):1000-2. doi: 10.1038/nchembio.1668. Epub 2014 Nov 2. PubMed 25362358.
Backbone
  Vector backbone: pET28A
  Backbone manufacturer: Novagen
  Backbone size w/o insert (bp): 5639
  Total vector size (bp): 5900
  Vector type: Bacterial Expression
Growth in bacteria
  Bacterial resistance: Kanamycin, 50 μg/mL
  Growth temperature: 37°C
  Growth strain: DH5alpha
  Copy number: Low Copy
Gene/Insert
  Gene/Insert name: p53 (alt name: p53 (1-73) (PtoA))
  Species: H. sapiens (human)
  Insert size (bp): 219
  Mutation: Contains TAD residues 1-73; all Prolines changed to Alanines
  Entrez Gene: TP53 (a.k.a. BCC7, BMFS5, LFS1, P53, TRP53)
  Promoter: T7
  Tag / fusion protein: His (N terminal on backbone)
  Cloning method: Restriction Enzyme; 5′ cloning site NdeI (not destroyed); 3′ cloning site XhoI (not destroyed)
  Sequencing primers: 5′ T7; 3′ T7 term
Terms and licenses: Academic/Nonprofit Terms; Industry Terms: Not Available to Industry
Depositor comments: Includes a thrombin cleavage site
How to cite: pET28A-p53 (1-73) (P to A) was a gift from Gary Daughdrill (Addgene plasmid # 62069 ; http://n2t.net/addgene:62069 ; RRID:Addgene_62069)
